>Addgene plasmid #180329 | pCMV_SEPT9_i1 NCmut1-msfGFP | addgene full sequence | sequence record 358036 | Addgene NGS Result
TAGTTATTAATAGTAATCAATTACGGGGTCATTAGTTCATAGCCCATATATGGAGTTCCGCGTTACATAA
CTTACGGTAAATGGCCCGCCTGGCTGACCGCCCAACGACCCCCGCCCATTGACGTCAATAATGACGTATG
TTCCCATAGTAACGCCAATAGGGACTTTCCATTGACGTCAATGGGTGGAGTATTTACGGTAAACTGCCCA
CTTGGCAGTACATCAAGTGTATCATATGCCAAGTACGCCCCCTATTGACGTCAATGACGGTAAATGGCCC
GCCTGGCATTATGCCCAGTACATGACCTTATGGGACTTTCCTACTTGGCAGTACATCTACGTATTAGTCA
TCGCTATTACCATGGTGATGCGGTTTTGGCAGTACATCAATGGGCGTGGATAGCGGTTTGACTCACGGGG
ATTTCCAAGTCTCCACCCCATTGACGTCAATGGGAGTTTGTTTTGGCACCAAAATCAACGGGACTTTCCA
AAATGTCGTAACAACTCCGCCCCATTGACGCAAATGGGCGGTAGGCGTGTACGGTGGGAGGTCTATATAA
GCAGAGCTGGTTTAGTGAACCGTCAGATCCGCTAGCATGAAGAAGTCTTACTCAGGAGGCACGCGGACCT
CCAGTGGCCGGCTCCGGAGGCTTGGTGACTCCAGTGGCCCAGCCTTAAAAAGATCTTTTGAGGTCGAGGA
GGTCGAGACACCCAACTCCACCCCACCCCGGAGGGTCCAGACTCCCCTACTCCGAGCCACTGTGGCCAGC
TCCACCCAGAAATTCCAGGACCTGGGCGTGAAGAACTCAGAACCCTCGGCCCGCCATGTGGACTCCCTAA
GCCAACGCTCCCCCAAGGCGTCCCTGCGGAGGGTGGAGCTCTCGGGCCCCAAGGCGGCCGAGCCGGTGTC
CCGGCGCACTGAGCTGTCCATTGACATCTCGTCCAAGCAGGTGGAGAACGCCGGGGCCATCGGCCCGTCC
CGGTTCGGGCTCAAGAGGGCCGAGGTGTTGGGCCACAAGACGCCAGAACCGGCCCCTCGGAGGACGGAGA
TCACCATCGTCAAACCCCAGGAGTCAGCCCACCGGAGGATGGAGCCCCCTGCCTCCAAGGTCCCCGAGGT
GCCCACTGCCCCTGCCACCGACGCAGCCCCCAAGAGGGTGGAGATCCAGATGCCCAAGCCTGCTGAGGCG
CCCACCGCCCCCAGCCCAGCCCAGACCTTGGAGAATTCAGAGCCTGCCCCTGTGTCTCAGCTGCAGAGCA
GGCTGGAGCCCAAGCCCCAGCCCCCTGTGGCTGAGGCTACACCCCGGAGCCAGGAGGCCACTGAGGCGGC
TCCCAGCTGCGTTGGCGACATGGCCGACACCCCCAGAGATGCCGGGCTCAAGCAGGCGCCTGCATCACGG
AACGAGAAGGCCCCGGTGGACTTCGGCTACGTGGGGATTGACTCCATCCTGGAGCAGATGGCCGCGGCGG
CCATGGCGCAGGGCTTCGAGTTCAACATCATGGTGGTCGGGCAGAGCGGCTTGGGTAAATCCACCTTAAT
CAACACCCTCTTCAAATCCAAAATCAGCCGGAAGTCGGTGCAGCCCACCTCAGAGGAGCGCATCCCCAAG
ACCATCGAGATCAAGTCCATCACGCACGATATTGAGGAGAAAGGCGTCCGGATGAAGCTGACAGTGATTG
ACACACCAGGGTTCGGGGACCACATCAACAACGAGAACTGCTGGCAGCCCATCATGAAGTTCATCAATGA
CCAGTACGAGAAATACCTGCAGGAGGAGGTCAACATCAACCGCAAGAAGCGCATCCCGGACACCCGCGTC
CACTGCTGCCTCTACTTCATCCCCGCCACCGGCCACTCCCTCAGGCCCCTGGACATCGAGTTTATGAAAC
GCCTGAGCAAGGTGGTCAACATCGTCCCTGTCATCGCCAAGGCGGACACACTCACCCTGGAGGAGAGGGT
CCACTTCAAACAGCGGATCACCGCAGACCTGCTGTCCAACGGCATCGACGTGTACCCCCAGAAGGAATTT
GATGAGGACTCGGAGGACCGGCTGGTGAACGAGAAGTTCCGGGAGATGATCCCATTTGCTGTGGTGGGCA
GTGACCACGAGTACCAGGTCAACGGCAAGAGGATCCTTGGGAGGAAGACCAAGTGGGGTACCATCGAAGT
TGAAAACACCACACACTGTGAGTTTGCCTACCTGCGGGACCTTCTCATCAGGACGCACATGCAGAACATC
AAGGACATCACCAGCAGCATCCACTTCGAGGCGTACCGTGTGAAGCGCCTCAACGAGGGCAGCAGCGCCA
TGGCCAACGGCGTGGAGGAGAAGGAGCCAGAAGCCCCAGAGATGGTGTCCAAGGGCGAGGAGCTGTTCAC
CGGCGTGGTGCCCATCCTGGTGGAGCTGGATGGCGACGTGAACGGCCACAAGTTCAGCGTGCGCGGCGAG
GGCGAGGGCGACGCCACCAACGGCAAGCTGACCCTGAAGTTCATCTGCACCACCGGCAAGCTGCCCGTGC
CCTGGCCCACCCTGGTGACCACCCTGACCTACGGCGTGCAGTGCTTCAGCCGCTACCCCGATCACATGAA
GCAGCACGATTTCTTCAAGAGCGCCATGCCCGAGGGCTACGTGCAGGAGCGCACCATCAGCTTCAAGGAT
GACGGCACCTACAAGACCCGCGCCGAGGTGAAGTTCGAGGGCGATACCCTGGTGAACCGCATCGAGCTGA
AGGGCATCGATTTCAAGGAGGATGGCAACATCCTGGGCCACAAGCTGGAGTACAACTTCAACAGCCACAA
CGTGTACATCACCGCCGATAAGCAGAAGAACGGCATCAAGGCCAACTTCAAGATCCGCCACAATGTGGAG
GATGGCTCCGTGCAGCTGGCCGATCACTACCAGCAGAACACCCCCATCGGCGACGGCCCAGTGCTGCTGC
CCGATAACCACTACCTGAGCACCCAGAGCAAGCTGTCCAAGGACCCCAACGAGAAGCGCGATCACATGGT
GCTGCTGGAGTTCGTGACCGCCGCCGGCATCACCCTGGGCATGGATGAGCTGTACAAGTAAGGATCCACC
GGATCTAGATAACTGATCATAATCAGCCATACCACATTTGTAGAGGTTTTACTTGCTTTAAAAAACCTCC
CACACCTCCCCCTGAACCTGAAACATAAAATGAATGCAATTGTTGTTGTTAACTTGTTTATTGCAGCTTA
TAATGGTTACAAATAAAGCAATAGCATCACAAATTTCACAAATAAAGCATTTTTTTCACTGCATTCTAGT
TGTGGTTTGTCCAAACTCATCAATGTATCTTAACGCGTAAATTGTAAGCGTTAATATTTTGTTAAAATTC
GCGTTAAATTTTTGTTAAATCAGCTCATTTTTTAACCAATAGGCCGAAATCGGCAAAATCCCTTATAAAT
CAAAAGAATAGACCGAGATAGGGT
[37 nt withheld, positions 3455-3491]
AAAGAACGTGGACTCCAACGTCAAAGG
[49 nt withheld, positions 3519-3567]
T
[91 nt withheld, positions 3569-3659]
G
[124 nt withheld, positions 3661-3784]
CAGGTGGCACTTTTCGGGGAAATGTGCGCGGAACCCCTATTTGTTTATTTTTCTAAATACATTCAAATAT
GTATCCGCTCATGAGACAATAACCCTGATAAATGCTTCAATAATATTGAAAAAGGAAGAGTCCTGAGGCG
GAAAGAACCAGCTGTGGAATGTGTGTCAGTTAGGGTGTGGAAAGTCCCCAGGCTCCCCAGCAGGCAGAAG
TATGCAAAGCATGCATCTCAATTAGTCAGCAACCAGGTGTGGAAAGTCCCCAGGCTCCCCAGCAGGCAGA
AGTATGCAAAGCATGCATCTCAATTAGTCAGCAACCATAGTCCCGCCCCTAACTCCGCCCATCCCGCCCC
TAACTCCGCCCAGTTCCGCCCATTCTCCGCCCCATGGCTGACTAATTTTTTTTATTTATGCAGAGGCCGA
GGCCGCCTCGGCCTCTGAGCTATTCCAGAAGTAGTGAGGAGGCTTTTTTGGAGGCCTAGGCTTTTGCAAA
GATCGATCAAGAGACAGGATGAGGATCGTTTCGCATGATTGAACAAGATGGATTGCACGCAGGTTCTCCG
GCCGCTTGGGTGGAGAGGCTATTCGGCTATGACTGGGCACAACAGACAATCGGCTGCTCTGATGCCGCCG
TGTTCCGGCTGTCAGCGCAGGGGCGCCCGGTTCTTTTTGTCAAGACCGACCTGTCCGGTGCCCTGAATGA
ACTGCAAGACGAGGCAGCGCGGCTATCGTGGCTGGCCACGACGGGCGTTCCTTGCGCAGCTGTGCTCGAC
GTTGTCACTGAAGCGGGAAGGGACTGGCTGCTATTGGGCGAAGTGCCGGGGCAGGATCTCCTGTCATCTC
ACCTTGCTCCTGCCGAGAAAGTATCCATCATGGCTGATGCAATGCGGCGGCTGCATACGCTTGATCCGGC
TACCTGCCCATTCGACCACCAAGCGAAACATCGCATCGAGCGAGCACGTACTCGGATGGAAGCCGGTCTT
GTCGATCAGGATGATCTGGACGAAGAGCATCAGGGGCTCGCGCCAGCCGAACTGTTCGCCAGGCTCAAGG
CGAGCATGCCCGACGGCGAGGATCTCGTCGTGACCCATGGCGATGCCTGCTTGCCGAATATCATGGTGGA
AAATGGCCGCTTTTCTGGATTCATCGACTGTGGCCGGCTGGGTGTGGCGGACCGCTATCAGGACATAGCG
TTGGCTACCCGTGATATTGCTGAAGAGCTTGGCGGCGAATGGGCTGACCGCTTCCTCGTGCTTTACGGTA
TCGCCGCTCCCGATTCGCAGCGCATCGCCTTCTATCGCCTTCTTGACGAGTTCTTCTGAGCGGGACTCTG
GGGTTCGAAATGACCGACCAAGCGACGCCCAACCTGCCATCACGAGATTTCGATTCCACCGCCGCCTTCT
ATGAAAGGTTGGGCTTCGGAATCGTTTTCCGGGACGCCGGCTGGATGATCCTCCAGCGCGGGGATCTCAT
GCTGGAGTTCTTCGCCCACCCTAGGGGGAGGCTAACTGAAACACGGAAGGAGACAATACCGGAAGGAACC
CGCGCTATGACGGCAATAAAAAGACAGAATAAAACGCACGGTGTTGGGTCGTTTGTTCATAAACGCGGGG
TTCGGTCCCAGGGCTGGCACTCTGTCGATACCCCACCGAGACCCCATTGGGGCCAATACGCCCGCGTTTC
TTCCTTTTCCCCACCCCACCCCCCAAGTTCGGGTGAAGGCCCAGGGCTCGCAGCCAACGTCGGGGCGGCA
GGCCCTGCCATAGCCTCAGGTTACTCATATATACTTTAGATTGATTTAAAACTTCATTTTTAATTTAAAA
GGATCTAGGTGAAGATCCTTTTTGATAATCTCATGACCAAAATCCCTTAACGTGAGTTTTCGTTCCACTG
AGCGTCAGACCCCGTAGAAAAGATCAAAGGATCTTCTTGAGATCCTTTTTTTCTGCGCGTAATCTGCTGC
TTGCAAACAAAAAAACCACCGCTACCAGCGGTGGTTTGTTTGCCGGATCAAGAGCTACCAACTCTTTTTC
CGAAGGTAACTGGCTTCAGCAGAGCGCAGATACCAAATACTGTTCTTCTAGTGTAGCCGTAGTTAGGCCA
CCACTTCAAGAACTCTGTAGCACCGCCTACATACCTCGCTCTGCTAATCCTGTTACCAGTGGCTGCTGCC
AGTGGCGATAAGTCGTGTCTTACCGGGTTGGACTCAAGACGATAGTTACCGGATAAGGCGCAGCGGTCGG
GCTGAACGGGGGGTTCGTGCACACAGCCCAGCTTGGAGCGAACGACCTACACCGAACTGAGATACCTACA
GCGTGAGCTATGAGAAAGCGCCACGCTTCCCGAAGGGAGAAAGGCGGACAGGTATCCGGTAAGCGGCAGG
GTCGGAACAGGAGAGCGCACGAGGGAGCTTCCAGGGGGAAACGCCTGGTATCTTTATAGTCCTGTCGGGT
TTCGCCACCTCTGACTTGAGCGTCGATTTTTGTGATGCTCGTCAGGGGGGCGGAGCCTATGGAAAAACGC
CAGCAACGCGGCCTTTTTACGGTTCCTGGCCTTTTGCTGGCCTTTTGCTCACATGTTCTTTCCTGCGTTA
TCCCCTGATTCTGTGGATAACCGTATTACCGCCATGCAT
Features (pLannotate 1.2.2; 14 found; start..end, strand, type, name):
     61..364     +  enhancer       CMV enhancer: human cytomegalovirus immediate early enhancer
    365..568     +  promoter       CMV promoter: human cytomegalovirus (CMV) immediate early promoter
    597..2354    +  CDS            SEPTIN9: SEPT9_HUMAN - Also known as KIAA0991, MSF, SEPT9. Experimental evidence at protein level: Swiss-Prot protein existence level 1. Filament-forming cytoskeletal GTPase (By similarity). May play a role in cytokinesis (Potential). May play a role in the internalization of 2 intracellular microbial pathogens, Listeria monocytogenes and Shigella flexneri. From Homo sapiens (Human).
   2352..3068    +  CDS            moxGFP: moxGFP is a basic (constitutively fluorescent) green fluorescent protein published in 2015, derived from Aequorea victoria. It is reported to be a rapidly-maturing monomer.
   3094..3178    +  CDS            large T antigen (fragment): large T antigen from SV40 (simian virus 40)
   3201..3322    +  polyA_signal   SV40 poly(A) signal: SV40 polyadenylation signal
   3356..3784    -  rep_origin     f1 ori (sequence partly withheld): f1 bacteriophage origin of replication; arrow indicates direction of (+) strand synthesis
   3811..3915    +  promoter       AmpR promoter: bla
   3917..4274    +  promoter       SV40 promoter: SV40 enhancer and early promoter
   4309..5103    +  CDS            NeoR/KanR: aminoglycoside phosphotransferase from Tn5; aph(3')-II (or nptII); confers resistance to neomycin, kanamycin, and G418 (Geneticin®)
   5124..5276    +  CDS            ble (fragment): BLE_KLEPN - Experimental evidence at protein level: Swiss-Prot protein existence level 1. Binding protein with a strong affinity to the bleomycin family of antibiotics. Binds to CL990; an antimitotic-antibiotic compound. From Klebsiella pneumoniae.
   5335..5382    +  polyA_signal   HSV TK poly(A) signal: herpes simplex virus thymidine kinase polyadenylation signal (Cole and Stacy, 1985)
   5473..5489    -  polyA_signal   bGH poly(A) signal (fragment): bovine growth hormone polyadenylation signal
   5711..6299    +  rep_origin     ori: high-copy-number ColE1/pMB1/pBR322/pUC origin of replication
