[The description below was written by a language model from this plasmid's Addgene catalogue record and pLannotate feature annotations shown in this document.]
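Description:
pCMV_SEPT9_i1 NCmut1-msfGFP is a 6.4 kb mammalian expression plasmid built on a Clontech pCMV backbone, designed to express a mutant form of human septin 9 isoform 1 fused to a green fluorescent reporter. It is maintained in E. coli at high copy through a ColE1/pUC-type origin and selected with kanamycin. The resistance cassette is the dual-purpose NeoR/KanR gene (Tn5 aminoglycoside phosphotransferase). It sits downstream of tandem bacterial (bla-type) and SV40 early promoters and ends in an HSV TK polyadenylation signal, so the same marker can in principle support G418 selection in mammalian cells. An f1 origin is also present. The short large T antigen, ble and bGH poly(A) fragments picked up by automated annotation appear to be backbone remnants rather than functional parts.

The payload is driven by the human cytomegalovirus immediate early enhancer and promoter, giving strong constitutive transcription, and is terminated by an SV40 poly(A) signal. The open reading frame encodes SEPTIN9 (transcript variant 1, isoform SEPT9_i1), a filament-forming cytoskeletal GTPase, carrying four alanine substitutions (R289A, R290A, K291A, K294A) that together define the "NCmut1" variant. It is joined directly at its C terminus to monomeric superfolder GFP. The annotation software labels this fluorescent protein as moxGFP, a closely related Aequorea-derived monomer, but the catalogue entry specifies msfGFP. The insert was assembled by Gibson cloning.

The record does not state what the NCmut1 mutations do. The associated publication concerns septin–microtubule association through an isoform 1-specific motif and its effect on stress fibres. The construct is therefore suited to transfection and fluorescence imaging of the mutant septin's localisation in mammalian cells, in comparison with the wild-type fusion.
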