Addgene plasmid #180329: pCMV_SEPT9_i1 NCmut1-msfGFP
Purpose: mammalian expression of human SEPT9_i1 NCmut1 fused to monomeric superfolder GFP
Depositing lab: Manos Mavrakis. Depositing organization: CNRS UMR 7249, Institut Fresnel. Publication: Septin-microtubule association via a motif unique to the isoform 1 of septin 9 tunes stress fibers. Kuzmic M, Linares GC, Fialova JL, Iv F, Salaun D, Llewellyn A, Gomes M, Belhabib M, Liu Y, Asano K, Rodrigues M, Isnardon D, Tachibana T, Koenderink GH, Badache A, Mavrakis M, Verdier-Pinard P. J Cell Sci. 2021 Dec 2. pii: 273604. doi: 10.1242/jcs.258850. PubMed 34854883.
Backbone
  Vector backbone: pCMV
  Backbone manufacturer: Clontech
  Vector type: Mammalian Expression
Growth in bacteria
  Bacterial resistance: Kanamycin, 50 μg/mL
  Growth temperature: 37°C
  Growth strain: DH5alpha
  Copy number: High Copy
Gene/Insert
  Gene/Insert name: SEPTIN9_v1 (alt name: SEPT9_v1)
  Species: H. sapiens (human)
  Mutation: SEPT9_i1 R289A R290A K291A K294A
  Entrez Gene: SEPTIN9 (a.k.a. AF17q25, MSF, MSF1, NAPB, PNUTL4, SEPT9, SINT1, SeptD1)
  Promoter: CMV
  Tag / fusion protein: msfGFP (C terminal on insert)
  Cloning method: Gibson Cloning
Terms and licenses: Academic/Nonprofit Terms; Industry Terms: Not Available to Industry
How to cite: pCMV_SEPT9_i1 NCmut1-msfGFP was a gift from Manos Mavrakis (Addgene plasmid # 180329 ; http://n2t.net/addgene:180329 ; RRID:Addgene_180329)
